Addgene plasmid #180674: pMYT021
Purpose: Encodes mTagBFP2 as a Type 3 part to be used in the Dueber YTK and Ellis MYT systems
Depositing lab: Tom Ellis. Depositing organization: Imperial College London. Publication: A Multiplex MoClo Toolkit for Extensive and Flexible Engineering of Saccharomyces cerevisiae. Shaw WM, Khalil AS, Ellis T. ACS Synth Biol. 2023 Nov 6. doi: 10.1021/acssynbio.3c00423. PubMed 37930278.
Backbone
  Vector backbone: pYTK001
  Backbone manufacturer: John Dueber
  Vector type: Synthetic Biology
Growth in bacteria
  Bacterial resistance: Chloramphenicol, 25 μg/mL
  Growth temperature: 37°C
  Growth strain: DH5alpha
  Copy number: High Copy
Gene/Insert
  Gene/Insert name: mTagBFP2
  Species: Synthetic
  Cloning method: Restriction Enzyme; 5′ cloning site Unknown (unknown if destroyed)
Terms and licenses: Academic/Nonprofit Terms; Industry Terms: Not Available to Industry
How to cite: pMYT021 was a gift from Tom Ellis (Addgene plasmid # 180674 ; http://n2t.net/addgene:180674 ; RRID:Addgene_180674)
