[The description below was written by a language model from this plasmid's Addgene catalogue record and pLannotate feature annotations shown in this document.]
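Description:
pMYT021 is a small (about 2.4 kb) synthetic-biology part plasmid built on the pYTK001 entry vector of the yeast MoClo toolkit (YTK). It stores the coding sequence of mTagBFP2 as a Type 3 part, the position in the YTK hierarchy reserved for coding sequences, so that it can be combined with promoter, terminator and other standardised parts in Golden Gate assemblies. It is intended for use with both the original YTK and the Multiplex Yeast Toolkit (MYT), which extends that system for more extensive engineering of Saccharomyces cerevisiae.

The annotated features match what is expected of a storage vector rather than an expression construct. The mTagBFP2 open reading frame, a rapidly maturing, monomeric, constitutively fluorescent blue protein derived from Entacmaea quadricolor, has no annotated promoter or yeast terminator of its own, since these are supplied by neighbouring parts during assembly. The rest of the plasmid is bacterial maintenance machinery: a chloramphenicol acetyltransferase gene driven by its native cat promoter and followed by a lambda t0 terminator, which provides chloramphenicol selection, and a high-copy ColE1/pUC-type origin for propagation in E. coli. No yeast origin or yeast selectable marker is annotated, so the plasmid is not itself meant to be maintained in yeast.

The Type IIS restriction sites and overhangs that define the Type 3 junctions are not annotated in the feature table, and the record lists the cloning sites as unknown. Its typical use is as a source of a blue fluorescent reporter, or potentially a fusion partner, when building yeast transcription units and multigene constructs.
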