Features (pLannotate 1.2.2; 5 found; start..end, strand, type, name):
     13..723     +  CDS            mTagBFP2: mTagBFP2 is a basic (constitutively fluorescent) blue fluorescent protein published in 2011, derived from Entacmaea quadricolor. It is reported to be a very rapidly-maturing monomer with very low acid sensitivity.
    743..777     -  terminator     lambda t0 terminator: minimal transcription terminator from phage lambda (Scholtissek and Grosse, 1987)
    851..1507    -  CDS            cat: CAT_ECOLX - Experimental evidence at protein level: Swiss-Prot protein existence level 1. This enzyme is an effector of chloramphenicol resistance in bacteria. From Escherichia coli. This protein is used as a marker in many commonly used cloning vectors, such as pACYC184.
   1508..1605    -  promoter       cat promoter: promoter of the E. coli cat gene encoding chloramphenicol acetyltransferase
   1689..2277    +  rep_origin     ori: high-copy-number ColE1/pMB1/pBR322/pUC origin of replication
>Addgene plasmid #180674 | pMYT021 | addgene full sequence | sequence record 369807 | Addgene NGS Result
AGTCGGTCTCATATGGTGTCTAAGGGTGAAGAGTTGATCAAAGAAAACATGCACATGAAGTTGTACATGG
AAGGTACTGTTGATAACCATCATTTCAAGTGTACCTCTGAAGGTGAAGGTAAACCATACGAAGGTACTCA
AACCATGAGAATCAAGGTTGTTGAAGGTGGTCCATTGCCATTTGCTTTTGATATTTTGGCTACCTCCTTC
TTGTACGGTTCTAAGACTTTCATCAACCACACTCAAGGTATCCCAGATTTCTTCAAGCAATCTTTTCCAG
AAGGTTTCACTTGGGAAAGAGTTACTACTTACGAAGATGGTGGTGTTTTGACTGCTACTCAAGATACTTC
TTTACAAGACGGTTGCTTGATCTACAACGTTAAGATTAGAGGTGTCAACTTCACTTCTAACGGTCCAGTT
ATGCAAAAAAAGACCTTAGGTTGGGAAGCTTTCACCGAAACATTATATCCAGCTGATGGTGGTTTGGAAG
GTAGAAATGATATGGCTTTGAAATTGGTTGGTGGCTCCCATTTGATTGCTAATGCTAAAACTACCTACAG
GTCTAAGAAGCCAGCTAAGAATTTGAAAATGCCAGGTGTTTACTACGTCGACTATAGATTGGAAAGAATC
AAAGAAGCCAACAACGAAACCTACGTTGAACAACACGAAGTTGCTGTTGCTAGATATTGTGATTTGCCAT
CTAAGTTGGGTCACAAGTTGAACGGATCCTGAGACCAGACCAATAAAAAACGCCCGGCGGCAACCGAGCG
TTCTGAACAAATCCAGATGGAGTTCTGAGGTCATTACTGGATCTATCAACAGGAGTCCAAGCGAGCTCGA
TATCAAATTACGCCCCGCCCTGCCACTCATCGCAGTACTGTTGTAATTCATTAAGCATTCTGCCGACATG
GAAGCCATCACAAACGGCATGATGAACCTGAATCGCCAGCGGCATCAGCACCTTGTCGCCTTGCGTATAA
TATTTGCCCATGGTGAAAACGGGGGCGAAGAAGTTGTCCATATTGGCCACGTTTAAATCAAAACTGGTGA
AACTCACCCAGGGATTGGCTGAAACGAAAAACATATTCTCAATAAACCCTTTAGGGAAATAGGCCAGGTT
TTCACCGTAACACGCCACATCTTGCGAATATATGTGTAGAAACTGCCGGAAATCGTCGTGGTATTCACTC
CAGAGCGATGAAAACGTTTCAGTTTGCTCATGGAAAACGGTGTAACAAGGGTGAACACTATCCCATATCA
CCAGCTCACCGTCTTTCATTGCCATACGAAATTCCGGATGAGCATTCATCAGGCGGGCAAGAATGTGAAT
AAAGGCCGGATAAAACTTGTGCTTATTTTTCTTTACGGTCTTTAAAAAGGCCGTAATATCCAGCTGAACG
GTCTGGTTATAGGTACATTGAGCAACTGACTGAAATGCCTCAAAATGTTCTTTACGATGCCATTGGGATA
TATCAACGGTGGTATATCCAGTGATTTTTTTCTCCATTTTAGCTTCCTTAGCTCCTGAAAATCTCGATAA
CTCAAAAAATACGCCCGGTAGTGATCTTATTTCATTATGGTGAAAGTTGGAACCTCTTACGTGCCCGATC
AATCATGACCAAAATCCCTTAACGTGAGTTTTCGTTCCACTGAGCGTCAGACCCCGTAGAAAAGATCAAA
GGATCTTCTTGAGATCCTTTTTTTCTGCGCGTAATCTGCTGCTTGCAAACAAAAAAACCACCGCTACCAG
CGGTGGTTTGTTTGCCGGATCAAGAGCTACCAACTCTTTTTCCGAAGGTAACTGGCTTCAGCAGAGCGCA
GATACCAAATACTGTTCTTCTAGTGTAGCCGTAGTTAGGCCACCACTTCAAGAACTCTGTAGCACCGCCT
ACATACCTCGCTCTGCTAATCCTGTTACCAGTGGCTGCTGCCAGTGGCGATAAGTCGTGTCTTACCGGGT
TGGACTCAAGACGATAGTTACCGGATAAGGCGCAGCGGTCGGGCTGAACGGGGGGTTCGTGCACACAGCC
CAGCTTGGAGCGAACGACCTACACCGAACTGAGATACCTACAGCGTGAGCTATGAGAAAGCGCCACGCTT
CCCGAAGGGAGAAAGGCGGACAGGTATCCGGTAAGCGGCAGGGTCGGAACAGGAGAGCGCACGAGGGAGC
TTCCAGGGGGAAACGCCTGGTATCTTTATAGTCCTGTCGGGTTTCGCCACCTCTGACTTGAGCGTCGATT
TTTGTGATGCTCGTCAGGGGGGCGGAGCCTATGGAAAAACGCCAGCAACGCGGCCTTTTTACGGTTCCTG
GCCTTTTGCTGGCCTTTTGCTCACATGTTCTTTCCTGCGTTATCCCCTGATTCTGTGGATAACCGT
